>Addgene plasmid #163546 | pCMV_RBMX-eA3A-UdgX-nCas9 | addgene full sequence | sequence record 320240 | Addgene NGS Result
GACATTGATTATTGACTAGTTATTAATAGTAATCAATTACGGGGTCATTAGTTCATAGCCCATATATGGA
GTTCCGCGTTACATAACTTACGGTAAATGGCCCGCCTGGCTGACCGCCCAACGACCCCCGCCCATTGACG
TCAATAATGACGTATGTTCCCATAGTAACGCCAATAGGGACTTTCCATTGACGTCAATGGGTGGAGTATT
TACGGTAAACTGCCCACTTGGCAGTACATCAAGTGTATCATATGCCAAGTACGCCCCCTATTGACGTCAA
TGACGGTAAATGGCCCGCCTGGCATTATGCCCAGTACATGACCTTATGGGACTTTCCTACTTGGCAGTAC
ATCTACGTATTAGTCATCGCTATTACCATGGTGATGCGGTTTTGGCAGTACATCAATGGGCGTGGATAGC
GGTTTGACTCACGGGGATTTCCAAGTCTCCACCCCATTGACGTCAATGGGAGTTTGTTTTGGCACCAAAA
TCAACGGGACTTTCCAAAATGTCGTAACAACTCCGCCCCATTGACGCAAATGGGCGGTAGGCGTGTACGG
TGGGAGGTCTATATAAGCAGAGCTGGTTTAGTGAACCGTCAGATCCGCTAGAGATCCGCGGCCGCTAATA
CGACTCACTATAGGGAGAGCCGCCACCATGAAACGGACAGCCGACGGAAGCGAGTTCGAGTCACCAAAGA
AGAAGCGGAAAGTCATGGTTGAAGCAGATCGCCCAGGAAAGCTCTTCATTGGTGGGCTTAATACGGAAAC
AAATGAGAAAGCTCTTGAAGCAGTATTTGGCAAATATGGACGAATAGTGGAAGTACTCTTGATGAAAGAC
CGTGAAACCAACAAATCAAGAGGATTTGCTTTTGTCACCTTTGAAAGCCCAGCAGACGCTAAGGATGCAG
CCAGAGACATGAATGGAAAGTCATTAGATGGAAAAGCCATCAAGGTGGAACAAGCCACCAAACCATCATT
TGAAAGTGGTAGACGTGGACCGCCTCCACCTCCAAGAAGTAGAGGCCCTCCAAGAGGTCTTAGAGGTGGA
AGAGGAGGAAGTGGAGGAACCAGGGGACCTCCCTCACGGGGAGGACACATGGATGACGGTGGATATTCCA
TGAATTTTAACATGAGTTCTTCCAGGGGACCACTCCCAGTAAAAAGAGGACCACCACCAAGAAGTGGGGG
TCCTCCTCCTAAGAGATCTGCACCTTCAGGACCAGTTCGCAGTAGCAGTGGAATGGGAGGAAGAGCTCCT
GTATCACGTGGAAGAGATAGTTATGGAGGTCCACCTCGAAGGGAACCGCTGCCCTCTCGTAGAGATGTTT
ATTTGTCCCCAAGAGATGATGGGTATTCTACTAAAGACAGCTATTCAAGCAGAGATTACCCAAGTTCTCG
TGATACTAGAGATTATGCACCACCACCACGAGATTATACTTACCGTGATTATGGTCATTCCAGTTCACGT
GATGACTATCCATCAAGAGGATATAGCGATAGAGATGGATATGGTCGTGATCGTGACTATTCAGATCATC
CAAGTGGAGGTTCCTACAGAGATTCATATGAGAGTTATGGTAACTCACGTAGTGCTCCACCTACACGAGG
GCCCCCGCCATCTTATGGTGGAAGCAGTCGCTATGATGATTACAGCAGCTCACGTGACGGATATGGTGGA
AGTCGAGACAGTTACTCAAGCAGCCGAAGTGATCTCTACTCAAGTGGTCGTGATCGGGTTGGCAGACAAG
AAAGAGGGCTTCCCCCTTCTATGGAAAGGGGGTACCCTCCTCCACGTGATTCCTACAGCAGTTCAAGCCG
CGGAGCACCAAGAGGTGGTGGCCGTGGAGGAAGCCGATCTGATAGAGGGGGAGGCAGAAGCAGATACTCT
GGAGGATCTAGCGGAGGCTCCTCTGGCTCTGAGACACCTGGCACAAGCGAGAGCGCAACACCTGAAAGCA
GCGGGGGCAGCAGCGGGGGGTCAGAGGCAAGCCCAGCAAGCGGCCCACGGCACCTGATGGACCCCCACAT
TTTCACCAGCAACTTCAACAACGGAATCGGACGACACAAGACCTACCTGTGCTATGAGGTGGAGAGGCTG
GACAACGGCACATCCGTGAAGATGGATCAGCACAGAGGCTTCCTGCACGGCCAGGCCAAGAATCTGCTGT
GCGGCTTCTACGGCCGGCACGCAGAGCTGCGCTTTCTGGACCTGGTGCCATCTCTGCAGCTGGATCCCGC
CCAGATCTATAGGGTGACCTGGTTCATCAGCTGGTCCCCTTGCTTTAGCTGGGGATGTGCAGGAGAGGTG
AGGGCCTTCCTGCAGGAGAACACACACGTGAGGCTGAGAATCTTTGCCGCCCGGATCTACGACTATGATC
CCCTGTACAAGGAGGCCCTGCAGATGCTGAGGGACGCAGGAGCCCAGGTGTCTATCATGACCTATGATGA
GTTCAAGCACTGCTGGGACACATTTGTGGATCACCAGGGCTGTCCCTTTCAGCCTTGGGACGGCCTGGAC
GAGCATTCCCAGGCACTGAGCGGACGGCTGAGGGCAATTCTGCAGAACCAGGGCAATTCTGGCGGATCTA
GCGGAGGATCCTCTGGCAGCGAGACACCAGGAACAAGCGAGTCAGCAACACCAGAGAGCAGTGGCGGCAG
CAGCGGCGGCAGCATGGCCGGAGCACAGGATTTTGTCCCACATACTGCCGATCTGGCTGAGCTGGCTGCC
GCCGCTGGAGAGTGTAGAGGATGCGGGCTGTACCGGGATGCCACACAGGCCGTGTTCGGAGCAGGCGGCA
GGAGCGCCCGCATCATGATGATCGGCGAGCAGCCAGGCGATAAGGAGGACCTGGCCGGCCTGCCATTTGT
GGGACCAGCAGGCCGGCTGCTGGACAGAGCCCTGGAGGCCGCCGACATCGATAGGGACGCCCTGTACGTG
ACCAACGCCGTGAAGCACTTCAAGTTTACACGCGCCGCAGGAGGCAAGAGGAGAATCCACAAGACCCCCT
CTCGGACAGAGGTGGTGGCCTGCAGACCTTGGCTGATCGCCGAGATGACCAGCGTGGAGCCAGATGTGGT
GGTGCTGCTGGGAGCAACAGCAGCAAAGGCCCTGCTGGGCAATGACTTCAGGGTGACCCAGCACAGGGGA
GAGGTGCTGCACGTGGACGATGTGCCAGGCGATCCTGCCCTGGTGGCAACCGTGCACCCTAGCTCCCTGC
TGAGAGGCCCAAAGGAGGAGCGGGAATCCGCCTTCGCTGGGCTGGTGGACGACCTGAGAGTGGCTGCCGA
TGTGAGACCTAGCGGTGGTAGTTCTGGCGGTAGCTCAGGATCTGAAACTCCCGGCACATCTGAAAGCGCG
ACTCCCGAATCATCTGGTGGATCTTCAGGTGGAAGTGACAAGAAGTACAGCATCGGCCTGGCCATCGGCA
CCAACTCTGTGGGCTGGGCCGTGATCACCGACGAGTACAAGGTGCCCAGCAAGAAATTCAAGGTGCTGGG
CAACACCGACCGGCACAGCATCAAGAAGAACCTGATCGGAGCCCTGCTGTTCGACAGCGGCGAAACAGCC
GAGGCCACCCGGCTGAAGAGAACCGCCAGAAGAAGATACACCAGACGGAAGAACCGGATCTGCTATCTGC
AAGAGATCTTCAGCAACGAGATGGCCAAGGTGGACGACAGCTTCTTCCACAGACTGGAAGAGTCCTTCCT
GGTGGAAGAGGATAAGAAGCACGAGCGGCACCCCATCTTCGGCAACATCGTGGACGAGGTGGCCTACCAC
GAGAAGTACCCCACCATCTACCACCTGAGAAAGAAACTGGTGGACAGCACCGACAAGGCCGACCTGCGGC
TGATCTATCTGGCCCTGGCCCACATGATCAAGTTCCGGGGCCACTTCCTGATCGAGGGCGACCTGAACCC
CGACAACAGCGACGTGGACAAGCTGTTCATCCAGCTGGTGCAGACCTACAACCAGCTGTTCGAGGAAAAC
CCCATCAACGCCAGCGGCGTGGACGCCAAGGCCATCCTGTCTGCCAGACTGAGCAAGAGCAGACGGCTGG
AAAATCTGATCGCCCAGCTGCCCGGCGAGAAGAAGAATGGCCTGTTCGGAAACCTGATTGCCCTGAGCCT
GGGCCTGACCCCCAACTTCAAGAGCAACTTCGACCTGGCCGAGGATGCCAAACTGCAGCTGAGCAAGGAC
ACCTACGACGACGACCTGGACAACCTGCTGGCCCAGATCGGCGACCAGTACGCCGACCTGTTTCTGGCCG
CCAAGAACCTGTCCGACGCCATCCTGCTGAGCGACATCCTGAGAGTGAACACCGAGATCACCAAGGCCCC
CCTGAGCGCCTCTATGATCAAGAGATACGACGAGCACCACCAGGACCTGACCCTGCTGAAAGCTCTCGTG
CGGCAGCAGCTGCCTGAGAAGTACAAAGAGATTTTCTTCGACCAGAGCAAGAACGGCTACGCCGGCTACA
TTGACGGCGGAGCCAGCCAGGAAGAGTTCTACAAGTTCATCAAGCCCATCCTGGAAAAGATGGACGGCAC
CGAGGAACTGCTCGTGAAGCTGAACAGAGAGGACCTGCTGCGGAAGCAGCGGACCTTCGACAACGGCAGC
ATCCCCCACCAGATCCACCTGGGAGAGCTGCACGCCATTCTGCGGCGGCAGGAAGATTTTTACCCATTCC
TGAAGGACAACCGGGAAAAGATCGAGAAGATCCTGACCTTCCGCATCCCCTACTACGTGGGCCCTCTGGC
CAGGGGAAACAGCAGATTCGCCTGGATGACCAGAAAGAGCGAGGAAACCATCACCCCCTGGAACTTCGAG
GAAGTGGTGGACAAGGGCGCTTCCGCCCAGAGCTTCATCGAGCGGATGACCAACTTCGATAAGAACCTGC
CCAACGAGAAGGTGCTGCCCAAGCACAGCCTGCTGTACGAGTACTTCACCGTGTATAACGAGCTGACCAA
AGTGAAATACGTGACCGAGGGAATGAGAAAGCCCGCCTTCCTGAGCGGCGAGCAGAAAAAGGCCATCGTG
GACCTGCTGTTCAAGACCAACCGGAAAGTGACCGTGAAGCAGCTGAAAGAGGACTACTTCAAGAAAATCG
AGTGCTTCGACTCCGTGGAAATCTCCGGCGTGGAAGATCGGTTCAACGCCTCCCTGGGCACATACCACGA
TCTGCTGAAAATTATCAAGGACAAGGACTTCCTGGACAATGAGGAAAACGAGGACATTCTGGAAGATATC
GTGCTGACCCTGACACTGTTTGAGGACAGAGAGATGATCGAGGAACGGCTGAAAACCTATGCCCACCTGT
TCGACGACAAAGTGATGAAGCAGCTGAAGCGGCGGAGATACACCGGCTGGGGCAGGCTGAGCCGGAAGCT
GATCAACGGCATCCGGGACAAGCAGTCCGGCAAGACAATCCTGGATTTCCTGAAGTCCGACGGCTTCGCC
AACAGAAACTTCATGCAGCTGATCCACGACGACAGCCTGACCTTTAAAGAGGACATCCAGAAAGCCCAGG
TGTCCGGCCAGGGCGATAGCCTGCACGAGCACATTGCCAATCTGGCCGGCAGCCCCGCCATTAAGAAGGG
CATCCTGCAGACAGTGAAGGTGGTGGACGAGCTCGTGAAAGTGATGGGCCGGCACAAGCCCGAGAACATC
GTGATCGAAATGGCCAGAGAGAACCAGACCACCCAGAAGGGACAGAAGAACAGCCGCGAGAGAATGAAGC
GGATCGAAGAGGGCATCAAAGAGCTGGGCAGCCAGATCCTGAAAGAACACCCCGTGGAAAACACCCAGCT
GCAGAACGAGAAGCTGTACCTGTACTACCTGCAGAATGGGCGGGATATGTACGTGGACCAGGAACTGGAC
ATCAACCGGCTGTCCGACTACGATGTGGACCATATCGTGCCTCAGAGCTTTCTGAAGGACGACTCCATCG
ACAACAAGGTGCTGACCAGAAGCGACAAGAACCGGGGCAAGAGCGACAACGTGCCCTCCGAAGAGGTCGT
GAAGAAGATGAAGAACTACTGGCGGCAGCTGCTGAACGCCAAGCTGATTACCCAGAGAAAGTTCGACAAT
CTGACCAAGGCCGAGAGAGGCGGCCTGAGCGAACTGGATAAGGCCGGCTTCATCAAGAGACAGCTGGTGG
AAACCCGGCAGATCACAAAGCACGTGGCACAGATCCTGGACTCCCGGATGAACACTAAGTACGACGAGAA
TGACAAGCTGATCCGGGAAGTGAAAGTGATCACCCTGAAGTCCAAGCTGGTGTCCGATTTCCGGAAGGAT
TTCCAGTTTTACAAAGTGCGCGAGATCAACAACTACCACCACGCCCACGACGCCTACCTGAACGCCGTCG
TGGGAACCGCCCTGATCAAAAAGTACCCTAAGCTGGAAAGCGAGTTCGTGTACGGCGACTACAAGGTGTA
CGACGTGCGGAAGATGATCGCCAAGAGCGAGCAGGAAATCGGCAAGGCTACCGCCAAGTACTTCTTCTAC
AGCAACATCATGAACTTTTTCAAGACCGAGATTACCCTGGCCAACGGCGAGATCCGGAAGCGGCCTCTGA
TCGAGACAAACGGCGAAACCGGGGAGATCGTGTGGGATAAGGGCCGGGATTTTGCCACCGTGCGGAAAGT
GCTGAGCATGCCCCAAGTGAATATCGTGAAAAAGACCGAGGTGCAGACAGGCGGCTTCAGCAAAGAGTCT
ATCCTGCCCAAGAGGAACAGCGATAAGCTGATCGCCAGAAAGAAGGACTGGGACCCTAAGAAGTACGGCG
GCTTCGACAGCCCCACCGTGGCCTATTCTGTGCTGGTGGTGGCCAAAGTGGAAAAGGGCAAGTCCAAGAA
ACTGAAGAGTGTGAAAGAGCTGCTGGGGATCACCATCATGGAAAGAAGCAGCTTCGAGAAGAATCCCATC
GACTTTCTGGAAGCCAAGGGCTACAAAGAAGTGAAAAAGGACCTGATCATCAAGCTGCCTAAGTACTCCC
TGTTCGAGCTGGAAAACGGCCGGAAGAGAATGCTGGCCTCTGCCGGCGAACTGCAGAAGGGAAACGAACT
GGCCCTGCCCTCCAAATATGTGAACTTCCTGTACCTGGCCAGCCACTATGAGAAGCTGAAGGGCTCCCCC
GAGGATAATGAGCAGAAACAGCTGTTTGTGGAACAGCACAAGCACTACCTGGACGAGATCATCGAGCAGA
TCAGCGAGTTCTCCAAGAGAGTGATCCTGGCCGACGCTAATCTGGACAAAGTGCTGTCCGCCTACAACAA
GCACCGGGATAAGCCCATCAGAGAGCAGGCCGAGAATATCATCCACCTGTTTACCCTGACCAATCTGGGA
GCCCCTGCCGCCTTCAAGTACTTTGACACCACCATCGACCGGAAGAGGTACACCAGCACCAAAGAGGTGC
TGGACGCCACCCTGATCCACCAGAGCATCACCGGCCTGTACGAGACACGGATCGACCTGTCTCAGCTGGG
AGGTGACTCTGGCGGCTCAAAAAGAACCGCCGACGGCAGCGAATTCGAGCCCAAGAAGAAGAGGAAAGTC
TAACCGGTCATCATCACCATCACCATTGAGTTTAAACCCGCTGATCAGCCTCGACTGTGCCTTCTAGTTG
CCAGCCATCTGTTGTTTGCCCCTCCCCCGTGCCTTCCTTGACCCTGGAAGGTGCCACTCCCACTGTCCTT
TCCTAATAAAATGAGGAAATTGCATCGCATTGTCTGAGTAGGTGTCATTCTATTCTGGGGGGTGGGGTGG
GGCAGGACAGCAAGGGGGAGGATTGGGAAGACAATAGCAGGCATGCTGGGGATGCGGTGGGCTCTATGGC
TTCTGAGGCGGAAAGAACCAGCTGGGGCTCGATACCGTCGACCTCTAGCTAGAGCTTGGCGTAATCATGG
TCATAGCTGTTTCCTGTGTGAAATTGTTATCCGCTCACAATTCCACACAACATACGAGCCGGAAGCATAA
AGTGTAAAGCCTAGGGTGCCTAATGAGTGAGCTAACTCACATTAATTGCGTTGCGCTCACTGCCCGCTTT
CCAGTCGGGAAACCTGTCGTGCCAGCTGCATTAATGAATCGGCCAACGCGCGGGAAGAGGCGGTTTGCGT
ATTGGGCGCTCTTCCGCTTCCTCGCTCACTGACTCGCTGCGCTCGGTCGTTCGGCTGCGGCGAGCGGTAT
CAGCTCACTCAAAGGCGGTAATACGGTTATCCACAGAATCAGGGGATAACGCAGGAAAGAACATGTGAGC
AAAAGGCCAGCAAAAGGCCAGGAACCGTAAAAAGGCCGCGTTGCTGGCGTTTTTCCATAGGCTCCGCCCC
CCTGACGAGCATCACAAAAATCGACGCTCAAGTCAGAGGTGGCGAAACCCGACAGGACTATAAAGATACC
AGGCGTTTCCCCCTGGAAGCTCCCTCGTGCGCTCTCCTGTTCCGACCCTGCCGCTTACCGGATACCTGTC
CGCCTTTCTCCCTTCGGGAAGCGTGGCGCTTTCTCATAGCTCACGCTGTAGGTATCTCAGTTCGGTGTAG
GTCGTTCGCTCCAAGCTGGGCTGTGTGCACGAACCCCCCGTTCAGCCCGACCGCTGCGCCTTATCCGGTA
ACTATCGTCTTGAGTCCAACCCGGTAAGACACGACTTATCGCCACTGGCAGCAGCCACTGGTAACAGGAT
TAGCAGAGCGAGGTATGTAGGCGGTGCTACAGAGTTCTTGAAGTGGTGGCCTAACTACGGCTACACTAGA
AGAACAGTATTTGGTATCTGCGCTCTGCTGAAGCCAGTTACCTTCGGAAAAAGAGTTGGTAGCTCTTGAT
CCGGCAAACAAACCACCGCTGGTAGCGGTGGTTTTTTTGTTTGCAAGCAGCAGATTACGCGCAGAAAAAA
AGGATCTCAAGAAGATCCTTTGATCTTTTCTACGGGGTCTGACACTCAGTGGAACGAAAACTCACGTTAA
GGGATTTTGGTCATGAGATTATCAAAAAGGATCTTCACCTAGATCCTTTTAAATTAAAAATGAAGTTTTA
AATCAATCTAAAGTATATATGAGTAAACTTGGTCTGACAGTTACCAATGCTTAATCAGTGAGGCACCTAT
CTCAGCGATCTGTCTATTTCGTTCATCCATAGTTGCCTGACTCCCCGTCGTGTAGATAACTACGATACGG
GAGGGCTTACCATCTGGCCCCAGTGCTGCAATGATACCGCGAGACCCACGCTCACCGGCTCCAGATTTAT
CAGCAATAAACCAGCCAGCCGGAAGGGCCGAGCGCAGAAGTGGTCCTGCAACTTTATCCGCCTCCATCCA
GTCTATTAATTGTTGCCGGGAAGCTAGAGTAAGTAGTTCGCCAGTTAATAGTTTGCGCAACGTTGTTGCC
ATTGCTACAGGCATCGTGGTGTCACGCTCGTCGTTTGGTATGGCTTCATTCAGCTCCGGTTCCCAACGAT
CAAGGCGAGTTACATGATCCCCCATGTTGTGCAAAAAAGCGGTTAGCTCCTTCGGTCCTCCGATCGTTGT
CAGAAGTAAGTTGGCCGCAGTGTTATCACTCATGGTTATGGCAGCACTGCATAATTCTCTTACTGTCATG
CCATCCGTAAGATGCTTTTCTGTGACTGGTGAGTACTCAACCAAGTCATTCTGAGAATAGTGTATGCGGC
GACCGAGTTGCTCTTGCCCGGCGTCAATACGGGATAATACCGCGCCACATAGCAGAACTTTAAAAGTGCT
CATCATTGGAAAACGTTCTTCGGGGCGAAAACTCTCAAGGATCTTACCGCTGTTGAGATCCAGTTCGATG
TAACCCACTCGTGCACCCAACTGATCTTCAGCATCTTTTACTTTCACCAGCGTTTCTGGGTGAGCAAAAA
CAGGAAGGCAAAATGCCGCAAAAAAGGGAATAAGGGCGACACGGAAATGTTGAATACTCATACTCTTCCT
TTTTCAATATTATTGAAGCATTTATCAGGGTTATTGTCTCATGAGCGGATACATATTTGAATGTATTTAG
AAAAATAAACAAATAGGGGTTCCGCGCACATTTCCCCGAAAAGTGCCACCTGACGTCGACGGATCGGGAG
ATCGATCTCCCGATCCCCTAGGGTCGACTCTCAGTACAATCTGCTCTGATGCCGCATAGTTAAGCCAGTA
TCTGCTCCCTGCTTGTGTGTTGGAGGTCGCTGAGTAGTGCGCGAGCAAAATTTAAGCTACAACAAGGCAA
GGCTTGACCGACAATTGCATGAAGAATCTGCTTAGGGTTAGGCGTTTTGCGCTGCTTCGCGATGTACGGG
CCAGATATACGCGTT
Features (pLannotate 1.2.2; 18 found; start..end, strand, type, name):
      1..380     +  enhancer       CMV enhancer: human cytomegalovirus immediate early enhancer
    381..584     +  promoter       CMV promoter: human cytomegalovirus (CMV) immediate early promoter
    626..644     +  promoter       T7 promoter: promoter for bacteriophage T7 RNA polymerase
    715..1887    +  CDS            RBMX: RBMX_HUMAN - Also known as HNRPG, RBMXP1. Experimental evidence at protein level: Swiss-Prot protein existence level 1. RNA-binding protein that plays several role in the regulation of pre- and post-transcriptional processes. Implicated in tissue- specific regulation of gene transcription and alternative splicing of several pre-mRNAs. Binds to and stimulates transcription from the tumor suppressor TXNIP gene promoter; may thus be involved in tumor suppression. When associated with SAFB, binds to and stimulates transcription from the SREBF1 promoter. Associates with nascent mRNAs transcribed by
   1987..2577    +  CDS            APOBEC3A: ABC3A_HUMAN - Experimental evidence at protein level: Swiss-Prot protein existence level 1. DNA deaminase (cytidine deaminase) with restriction activity against viruses, foreign DNA and mobility of retrotransposons. Exhibits antiviral activity against adeno-associated virus (AAV) and human T- cell leukemia virus type 1 (HTLV-1) and may inhibit the mobility of LTR and non-LTR retrotransposons. Selectively targets single-stranded DNA and can deaminate both methylcytosine and cytosine in foreign DNA. Can induce somatic hypermutation in the nuclear and mitochondrial DNA. May also play a role in th
   3397..4998    +  CDS            dCas9(N): N-terminal portion of catalytically inactive Streptococcus pyogenes dCas9 carrying the D10A mutation (Zetsche et al., 2015)
   4999..7493    +  CDS            Cas9(C) (fragment): C-terminal portion of Streptococcus pyogenes Cas9 (Zetsche et al., 2015)
   7615..7839    +  polyA_signal   bGH poly(A) signal: bovine growth hormone polyadenylation signal
   7843..7864    +  promoter       SV40 promoter (fragment): SV40 enhancer and early promoter
   7869..7885    +  misc_feature   MCS (fragment): pBluescript multiple cloning site
   7934..7950    -  protein_bind   lac operator: The lac repressor binds to the lac operator to inhibit transcription in E. coli. This inhibition can be relieved by adding lactose or isopropyl-β-D-thiogalactopyranoside (IPTG). lac repressor encoded by lacI
   7958..7988    -  promoter       lac promoter: promoter for the E. coli lac operon
   8003..8024    -  protein_bind   CAP binding site: CAP binding activates transcription in the presence of cAMP. E. coli catabolite activator protein
   8037..8129    -  CDS            lacI (fragment): lac repressor; lacI; The lac repressor binds to the lac operator to inhibit transcription in E. coli. This inhibition can be relieved by adding lactose or isopropyl-β-D-thiogalactopyranoside (IPTG).
   8312..8900    -  rep_origin     ori: high-copy-number ColE1/pMB1/pBR322/pUC origin of replication
   9071..9931    -  CDS            AmpR: β-lactamase; bla; confers resistance to ampicillin, carbenicillin, and related antibiotics
   9932..10036   -  promoter       AmpR promoter: bla
  10107..10151   -  misc_feature   bom (fragment): basis of mobility region from pBR322
