[The description below was written by a language model from this plasmid's Addgene catalogue record and pLannotate feature annotations shown in this document.]
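Description:
pCMV_RBMX-eA3A-UdgX-nCas9 is a 10.3 kb mammalian expression plasmid encoding a CRISPR base editor designed to convert C•G base pairs to G•C in mammalian cells. It is built on a pCMV backbone and is maintained in E. coli through a high-copy ColE1/pUC-type origin, with selection by the β-lactamase (AmpR) gene conferring ampicillin resistance. Short remnants of lac regulatory elements, an SV40 promoter fragment and a pBR322 bom fragment are backbone leftovers with no evident role in the payload, and no mammalian selection marker is annotated.

The payload is a single fusion open reading frame driven by the human cytomegalovirus immediate-early enhancer and promoter and terminated by the bovine growth hormone polyadenylation signal. A T7 promoter sits just upstream of the coding region and could support in vitro transcription. Reading from the N-terminus, the annotated parts are human RBMX, an RNA-binding protein, followed by human APOBEC3A, a single-stranded DNA cytidine deaminase present here as the engineered eA3A variant according to the construct name. Streptococcus pyogenes Cas9 carrying the D10A mutation follows, making it a nickase. The UdgX component named in the insert is not called by the annotation software, but it presumably lies in the unannotated gap between the deaminase and Cas9. The record does not state the specific changes defining eA3A, nor any linkers or nuclear localization signals.

In use, a separately supplied guide RNA (none is encoded here) directs the nickase to a target site, where the deaminase acts on exposed cytosines. The record does not explain the individual contributions of RBMX and UdgX, which are presumably included to bias repair toward the C-to-G outcome.
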