Addgene plasmid #163546: pCMV_RBMX-eA3A-UdgX-nCas9
Purpose: Mammalian CG-to-GC base editing
Depositing lab: David Liu. Depositing organization: Broad Institute. Publication: Efficient C*G-to-G*C base editors developed using CRISPRi screens, target-library analysis, and machine learning. Koblan LW, Arbab M, Shen MW, Hussmann JA, Anzalone AV, Doman JL, Newby GA, Yang D, Mok B, Replogle JM, Xu A, Sisley TA, Weissman JS, Adamson B, Liu DR. Nat Biotechnol. 2021 Jun 28. pii: 10.1038/s41587-021-00938-z. doi: 10.1038/s41587-021-00938-z. PubMed 34183861.
Backbone
  Vector backbone: pCMV
  Vector type: Mammalian Expression, CRISPR
Growth in bacteria
  Bacterial resistance: Ampicillin, 100 μg/mL
  Growth temperature: 37°C
  Growth strain: NEB Stable
  Copy number: High Copy
Gene/Insert
  Gene/Insert name: RBMX-eA3A-UdgX-nCas9
  Species: H. sapiens (human)
  Mutation: nCas9 (D10A)
  Cloning method: Gibson Cloning
Terms and licenses: Academic/Nonprofit Terms; Industry Terms: Not Available to Industry
How to cite: pCMV_RBMX-eA3A-UdgX-nCas9 was a gift from David Liu (Addgene plasmid # 163546 ; http://n2t.net/addgene:163546 ; RRID:Addgene_163546)
